Addgene plasmid #183618: pPyCAG-mKate2-3xNLS-IRES-Pac
Purpose: Mammalian expression vector for mKate2-3xNLS from the CAG promoter. Confers puromycin resistance.
Depositing lab: Sally Lowell. Depositing organization: University of Edinburgh. Publication: Bone morphogenic protein signalling suppresses differentiation of pluripotent cells by maintaining expression of E-Cadherin. Malaguti M, Nistor PA, Blin G, Pegg A, Zhou X, Lowell S. Elife. 2013 Dec 17;2:e01197. doi: 10.7554/eLife.01197. PubMed 24347544.
Backbone
  Vector backbone: pPyCAG-IRES-Pac
  Backbone size w/o insert (bp): 6421
  Total vector size (bp): 7222
  Vector type: Mammalian Expression
  Selectable markers: Puromycin
Growth in bacteria
  Bacterial resistance: Ampicillin, 100 μg/mL
  Growth temperature: 37°C
  Growth strain: DH5alpha
  Copy number: High Copy
Gene/Insert
  Gene/Insert name: mKate2-3xNLS
  Species: Synthetic
  Insert size (bp): 801
  Promoter: CAG
  Tag / fusion protein: 3xNLS (C terminal on insert)
  Cloning method: Restriction Enzyme; 5′ cloning site XhoI (not destroyed); 3′ cloning site NotI (not destroyed)
  Sequencing primers: 5′ TGCTGGTTGTTGTGCTGT; 3′ CGCACACCGGCCTTATTCCA
Terms and licenses: Academic/Nonprofit Terms; Industry Terms: Not Available to Industry
How to cite: pPyCAG-mKate2-3xNLS-IRES-Pac was a gift from Sally Lowell (Addgene plasmid # 183618 ; http://n2t.net/addgene:183618 ; RRID:Addgene_183618)
