[The description below was written by a language model from this plasmid's Addgene catalogue record and pLannotate feature annotations shown in this document.]
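Description:
pPyCAG-mKate2-3xNLS-IRES-Pac is a mammalian expression plasmid of about 7.2 kb, built on the pPyCAG-IRES-Pac backbone, that produces a nuclear-localised red fluorescent protein together with puromycin resistance. In bacteria it is maintained as a high-copy plasmid through a ColE1/pUC-type origin and selected with ampicillin via the β-lactamase gene. The annotated sequence also contains an SV40 origin of replication, additional SV40 polyadenylation signals, and short remnants of lac regulatory sequence and SV40 promoter left over from earlier cloning steps. The "Py" in the backbone name is not explained in the record, and no polyoma-derived element appears in the feature table.

The expression cassette is driven by the CAG promoter, annotated as the CMV immediate-early enhancer, the chicken β-actin promoter and a chimeric β-actin/β-globin intron, a combination that gives strong constitutive transcription in many mammalian cell types. Downstream, cloned between XhoI and NotI sites, is the 801 bp synthetic insert. It encodes mKate2, a monomeric, fast-maturing far-red fluorescent protein, fused at its C terminus to three tandem copies of the SV40 large T antigen nuclear localisation signal, which concentrate the fluorescence in the nucleus. An EMCV IRES follows, allowing cap-independent translation of the puromycin N-acetyltransferase gene (pac) from the same transcript, which ends at a bovine growth hormone polyadenylation signal. Because reporter and resistance marker share one bicistronic mRNA, puromycin selection enriches for cells that also express mKate2. The construct is therefore suited to making cells with red-labelled nuclei, for example for identifying, counting or tracking cells by imaging. The associated publication concerns differentiation of pluripotent cells.
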