Features (pLannotate 1.2.2; 25 found; start..end, strand, type, name):
    309..443     +  polyA_signal   SV40 poly(A) signal: SV40 polyadenylation signal
    457..836     +  enhancer       CMV enhancer: human cytomegalovirus immediate early enhancer
    838..1113    +  promoter       chicken β-actin promoter: No description available
   1114..2129    +  intron         chimeric intron: chimera between introns from chicken β-actin and rabbit β-globin
   2127..2183    +  CDS            HBB (fragment): HBB_LEPEU - Experimental evidence at protein level: Swiss-Prot protein existence level 1. Involved in oxygen transport from the lung to the various peripheral tissues. From Lepus europaeus (European hare).
   2199..2894    +  CDS            mKate2: mKate2 is a basic (constitutively fluorescent) red fluorescent protein published in 2009, derived from Entacmaea quadricolor. It is reported to be a rapidly-maturing monomer with moderate acid sensitivity.
   2910..2930    +  CDS            SV40 NLS: nuclear localization signal of SV40 (simian virus 40) large T antigen
   2934..2954    +  CDS            SV40 NLS: nuclear localization signal of SV40 (simian virus 40) large T antigen
   2958..2978    +  CDS            SV40 NLS: nuclear localization signal of SV40 (simian virus 40) large T antigen
   2993..3016    -  misc_feature   MCS (fragment): pBluescript multiple cloning site
   3136..3598    +  misc_feature   IRES: internal ribosome entry site (IRES) of the encephalomyocarditis virus (EMCV)
   3612..4211    +  CDS            PuroR: puromycin N-acetyltransferase; pac from Streptomyces alboniger; confers resistance to puromycin
   4298..4522    +  polyA_signal   bGH poly(A) signal: bovine growth hormone polyadenylation signal
   4526..4542    +  promoter       SV40 promoter (fragment): SV40 enhancer and early promoter
   4593..4609    -  protein_bind   lac operator: The lac repressor binds to the lac operator to inhibit transcription in E. coli. This inhibition can be relieved by adding lactose or isopropyl-β-D-thiogalactopyranoside (IPTG). lac repressor encoded by lacI
   4617..4647    -  promoter       lac promoter: promoter for the E. coli lac operon
   4662..4683    -  protein_bind   CAP binding site: CAP binding activates transcription in the presence of cAMP. E. coli catabolite activator protein
   4696..4735    -  CDS            lacI (fragment): lac repressor; lacI; The lac repressor binds to the lac operator to inhibit transcription in E. coli. This inhibition can be relieved by adding lactose or isopropyl-β-D-thiogalactopyranoside (IPTG).
   4742..4764    +  promoter       SV40 promoter (fragment): SV40 enhancer and early promoter
   4788..4923    +  rep_origin     SV40 ori: SV40 origin of replication
   4943..5077    +  polyA_signal   SV40 poly(A) signal: SV40 polyadenylation signal
   5079..5133    -  CDS            lacI (fragment): lac repressor; lacI; The lac repressor binds to the lac operator to inhibit transcription in E. coli. This inhibition can be relieved by adding lactose or isopropyl-β-D-thiogalactopyranoside (IPTG).
   5316..5904    -  rep_origin     ori: high-copy-number ColE1/pMB1/pBR322/pUC origin of replication
   6075..6935    -  CDS            AmpR: β-lactamase; bla; confers resistance to ampicillin, carbenicillin, and related antibiotics
   6936..6952    -  promoter       AmpR promoter (fragment): bla
>Addgene plasmid #183618 | pPyCAG-mKate2-3xNLS-IRES-Pac | addgene full sequence | sequence record 361614 | Addgene Partial NGS Result
AGCTGTTGTCATAGTAATGATTGGGTGGAAACATTCCAGGCCTGGGTGGAGAGGCTTTTTGCTTCCTCTT
GCAAAACCACACTGACATTCCAGGCCTGGGTGGAGAGGCTTTTTGCTTCCTCTTGCAAAACCACACTGCC
CTCTGGAGGGCAGTTGCCTAGCAACTAATTAAAAGAGGATGTCGCACGGCCAGCTGCGGTCAGTTAGTCA
CTTCCTGCTTAACTGACTTGACATTTTCTATTTTAAGAGTCGGGAGGAAAATTACTGTGTTGGAGGCCCT
CCGCCATCTTCTGAAGCTGAATCGAATTAACTTGTTTATTGCAGCTTATAATGGTTACAAATAAAGCAAT
AGCATCACAAATTTCACAAATAAAGCATTTTTTTCACTGCATTCTAGTTGTGGTTTGTCCAAACTCATCA
ATGTATCTTATCATGTCTGGATCTGATATCATCGTCGACATTGATTATTGACTAGTTATTAATAGTAATC
AATTACGGGGTCATTAGTTCATAGCCCATATATGGAGTTCCGCGTTACATAACTTACGGTAAATGGCCCG
CCTGGCTGACCGCCCAACGACCCCCGCCCATTGACGTCAATAATGACGTATGTTCCCATAGTAACGCCAA
TAGGGACTTTCCATTGACGTCAATGGGTGGAGTATTTACGGTAAACTGCCCACTTGGCAGTACATCAAGT
GTATCATATGCCAAGTACGCCCCCTATTGACGTCAATGACGGTAAATGGCCCGCCTGGCATTATGCCCAG
TACATGACCTTATGGGACTTTCCTACTTGGCAGTACATCTACGTATTAGTCATCGCTATTACCATGGTCG
AGGTGAGCCCCACGTTCTGCTTCACTCTCCCCATCTCCCCCCCCTCCCCACCCCCAATTTTGTATTTATT
TATTTTTTAATTATTTTGTGCAGCGATGGGGGCGGGGGGGGGGGGGGSGCGCGCCRGGSGGGGSGGGGSG
GGGSGRGGGGSGGGGSGGGGCGAGGCGGAGAGGTGCGGCGGCAGCCAATCAGAGCGGCGCGCTCCGAAAG
TTTCCTTTTATGGCGAGGCGGCGGCGGCGGCGGCCCTATAAAAAGCGAAGCGCGCGGCGGGCGGGAGTCG
CTGCGCGCTGCCTTCGCCCCGTGCCCCGCTCCGCCGCCGCCTCGCGCCGCCCGCCCCGGCTCTGACTGAC
CGCGTTACTCCCACAGGTGAGCGGGCGGGACGGCCCTTCTCCTCCGGGCTGTAATTAGCGCTTGGTTTAA
TGACGGCTTGTTTCTTTTCTGTGGCTGCGTGAAAGCCTTGAGGGGCTCCGGGAGGGCCCTTTGTGCGGGG
GGAGCGGCTCGGGGGGTGCGTGCGTGTGTGTGTGCGTGGGGAGCGCCGCGTGCGGCTCCGCGCTGCCCGG
CGGCTGTGAGCGCTGCGGGCGCGGCGCGGGGCTTTGTGCGCTCCGCAGTGTGCGCGAGGGGAGCGCGGCC
GGGGGCGGTGCCCCGCGGTGCGGGGGGGCTGCGAGGGGAACAAAGGCTGCGTGCGGGGTGTGTGCGTGGG
GGGGTGAGCAGGGGGTGTGGGCGCGTCGGTCGGGCTGCAACCCCCCCTGCACCCCCCTCCCCGAGTTGCT
GAGCACGGCCCGGCTTCGGGTGCGGGGCTCCGTACGGGGCGTGGCGCGGGGCTCGCCGTGCCGGGCGGGG
GGTGGCGGCAGGTGGGGGTGCCGGGCGGGGCGGGGCCGCCTCGGGCCGGGGAGGGCTCGGGGGAGGGGCG
CGGCGGCCCCCGGAGCGCCGGCGGCTGTCGAGGCGCGGCGAGCCGCAGCCATTGCCTTTTATGGTAATCG
TGCGAGAGGGCGCAGGGACTTCCTTTGTCCCAAATCTGTGCGGAGCCGAAATCTGGGAGGCGCCGCCGCA
CCCCCTCTAGCGGGCGCGGGGCGAAGCGGTGCGGCGCCGGCAGGAAGGAAATGGGCGGGGAGGGCCTTCG
TGCGTCGCCGCGCCGCCGTCCCCTTCTCCCTCTCCAGCCTCGGGGCTGTCCGCGGGGGGACGGCTGCCTT
CGGGGGGGACGGGGCAGGGCGGGGTTCGGCTTCTGGCGTGTGACCGGCGGCTCTAGAGCCTCTGCTAACC
ATGTTCATGCCTTCTTCTTTTTCCTACAGCTCCTGGGCAACGTGCTGGTTATTGTGCTGTCTCATCATTT
TGGCAAAGAATTCCTCGAGGCCGCCACCATGGTGAGCGAGCTGATTAAGGAGAACATGCACATGAAGCTG
TACATGGAGGGCACCGTGAACAACCACCACTTCAAGTGCACATCCGAGGGCGAAGGCAAGCCCTACGAGG
GCACCCAGACCATGAGAATCAAGGCGGTCGAGGGCGGCCCTCTCCCCTTCGCCTTCGACATCCTGGCTAC
CAGCTTCATGTACGGCAGCAAAACCTTCATCAACCACACCCAGGGCATCCCCGACTTCTTTAAGCAGTCC
TTCCCCGAGGGCTTCACATGGGAGAGAGTCACCACATACGAAGACGGGGGCGTGCTGACCGCTACCCAGG
ACACCAGCCTCCAGGACGGCTGCCTCATCTACAACGTCAAGATCAGAGGGGTGAACTTCCCATCCAACGG
CCCTGTGATGCAGAAGAAAACACTCGGCTGGGAGGCCTCCACCGAGACCCTGTACCCCGCTGACGGCGGC
CTGGAAGGCAGAGCCGACATGGCCCTGAAGCTCGTGGGCGGGGGCCACCTGATCTGCAACTTGAAGACCA
CATACAGATCCAAGAAACCCGCTAAGAACCTCAAGATGCCCGGCGTCTACTATGTGGACAGAAGACTGGA
AAGAATCAAGGAGGCCGACAAAGAGACCTACGTCGAGCAGCACGAGGTGGCTGTGGCCAGATACTGCGAC
CTCCCTAGCAAACTGGGGCACAGAGGCGCCACAGGTAGTCCAAAAAAGAAGAGAAAGGTAGATCCAAAAA
AGAAGAGAAAGGTAGATCCAAAAAAGAAGAGAAAGGTATTATAAGCGGCCGCTCGATAAGCTTGATATCG
AATTCCGCCCCCCCCCCCTCTCCCTCCCCCCCCCCTAACGTTACTGGCCGAAGCCGCTTGGAATAAGGCC
GGTGTGCGTTTGTCTATATGTTATTTTCCACCATATTGCCGTCTTTTGGCAATGTGAGGGCCCGGAAACC
TGGCCCTGTCTTCTTGACGAGCATTCCTAGGGGTCTTTCCCCTCTCGCCAAAGGAATGCAAGGTCTGTTG
AATGTCGTGAAGGAAGCAGTTCCTCTGGAAGCTTCTTGAAGACAAACAACGTCTGTAGCGACCCTTTGCA
GGCAGCGGAACCCCCCACCTGGCGACAGGTGCCTCTGCGGCCAAAAGCCACGTGTATAAGATACACCTGC
AAAGGCGGCACAACCCCAGTGCCACGTTGTGAGTTGGATAGTTGTGGAAAGAGTCAAATGGCTCTCCTCA
AGCGTATTCAACAAGGGGCTGAAGGATGCCCAGAAGGTACCCCATTGTATGGGATCTGATCTGGGGCCTC
GGTGCACATGCTTTACATGTGTTTAGTCGAGGTTAAAAAAACGTCTAGGCCCCCCGAACCACGGGGACGT
GGTTTTCCTTTGAAAAACACGATGATAATATGGCCACAACCATGACCGAGTACAAGCCCACGGTGCGCCT
CGCCACCCGCGACGACGTCCCCAGGGCCGTACGCACCCTCGCCGCCGCGTTCGCCGACTACCCCGCCACG
CGCCACACCGTCGATCCGGACCGCCACATCGAGCGGGTCACCGAGCTGCAAGAACTCTTCCTCACGCGCG
TCGGGCTCGACATCGGCAAGGTGTGGGTCGCGGACGACGGCGCCGCGGTGGCGGTCTGGACCACGCCGGA
GAGCGTCGAAGCGGGGGCGGTGTTCGCCGAGATCGGCCCGCGCATGGCCGAGTTGAGCGGTTCCCGGCTG
GCCGCGCAGCAACAGATGGAAGGCCTCCTGGCGCCGCACCGGCCCAAGGAGCCCGCGTGGTTCCTGGCCA
CCGTCGGCGTCTCGCCCGACCACCAGGGCAAGGGTCTGGGCAGCGCCGTCGTGCTCCCCGGAGTGGAGGC
GGCCGAGCGCGCCGGGGTGCCCGCCTTCCTGGAGACCTCCGCGCCCCGCAACCTCCCCTTCTACGAGCGG
CTCGGCTTCACCGTCACCGCCGACGTCGAGGTGCCCGAAGGACCGCGCACCTGGTGCATGACCCGCAAGC
CCGGTGCCTGACGCCCGCCCCACGACCCGCAGCGCCCGACCGAAAGGAGCGCACGACCCCATGCATCGAT
GATCTAGAGCTCGCTGATCAGCCTCGACTGTGCCTTCTAGTTGCCAGCCATCTGTTGTTTGCCCCTCCCC
CGTGCCTTCCTTGACCCTGGAAGGTGCCACTCCCACTGTCCTTTCCTAATAAAATGAGGAAATTGCATCG
CATTGTCTGAGTAGGTGTCATTCTATTCTGGGGGGTGGGGTGGGGCAGGACAGCAAGGGGGAGGATTGGG
AAGACAATAGCAGGCATGCTGGGGATGCGGTGGGCTCTATGGCTTCTGAGGCGGAAAGAACCTGCAGCCC
AAGCTTGGCGTAATCATGGTCATAGCTGTTTCCTGTGTGAAATTGTTATCCGCTCACAATTCCACACAAC
ATACGAGCCGGAAGCATAAAGTGTAAAGCCTGGGGTGCCTAATGAGTGAGCTAACTCACATTAATTGCGT
TGCGCTCACTGCCCGCTTTCCAGTCGGGAAACCTGTCGTGCCAGCGGATCCGCATCTCAATTAGTCAGCA
ACCATAGTCCCGCCCCTAACTCCGCCCATCCCGCCCCTAACTCCGCCCAGTTCCGCCCATTCTCCGCCCC
ATGGCTGACTAATTTTTTTTATTTATGCAGAGGCCGAGGCCGCCTCGGCCTCTGAGCTATTCCAGAAGTA
GTGAGGAGGCTTTTTTGGAGGCCTAGGCTTTTGCAAAAAGCTAACTTGTTTATTGCAGCTTATAATGGTT
ACAAATAAAGCAATAGCATCACAAATTTCACAAATAAAGCATTTTTTTCACTGCATTCTAGTTGTGGTTT
GTCCAAACTCATCAATGTATCTTATCATGTCTGGATCCGCTGCATTAATGAATCGGCCAACGCGCGGGGA
GAGGCGGTTTGCGTATTGGGCGCTCTTCCGCTTCCTCGCTCACTGACTCGCTGCGCTCGGTCGTTCGGCT
GCGGCGAGCGGTATCAGCTCACTCAAAGGCGGTAATACGGTTATCCACAGAATCAGGGGATAACGCAGGA
AAGAACATGTGAGCAAAAGGCCAGCAAAAGGCCAGGAACCGTAAAAAGGCCGCGTTGCTGGCGTTTTTCC
ATAGGCTCCGCCCCCCTGACGAGCATCACAAAAATCGACGCTCAAGTCAGAGGTGGCGAAACCCGACAGG
ACTATAAAGATACCAGGCGTTTCCCCCTGGAAGCTCCCTCGTGCGCTCTCCTGTTCCGACCCTGCCGCTT
ACCGGATACCTGTCCGCCTTTCTCCCTTCGGGAAGCGTGGCGCTTTCTCATAGCTCACGCTGTAGGTATC
TCAGTTCGGTGTAGGTCGTTCGCTCCAAGCTGGGCTGTGTGCACGAACCCCCCGTTCAGCCCGACCGCTG
CGCCTTATCCGGTAACTATCGTCTTGAGTCCAACCCGGTAAGACACGACTTATCGCCACTGGCAGCAGCC
ACTGGTAACAGGATTAGCAGAGCGAGGTATGTAGGCGGTGCTACAGAGTTCTTGAAGTGGTGGCCTAACT
ACGGCTACACTAGAAGAACAGTATTTGGTATCTGCGCTCTGCTGAAGCCAGTTACCTTCGGAAAAAGAGT
TGGTAGCTCTTGATCCGGCAAACAAACCACCGCTGGTAGCGGTGGTTTTTTTGTTTGCAAGCAGCAGATT
ACGCGCAGAAAAAAAGGATCTCAAGAAGATCCTTTGATCTTTTCTACGGGGTCTGACGCTCAGTGGAACG
AAAACTCACGTTAAGGGATTTTGGTCATGAGATTATCAAAAAGGATCTTCACCTAGATCCTTTTAAATTA
AAAATGAAGTTTTAAATCAATCTAAAGTATATATGAGTAAACTTGGTCTGACAGTTACCAATGCTTAATC
AGTGAGGCACCTATCTCAGCGATCTGTCTATTTCGTTCATCCATAGTTGCCTGACTCCCCGTCGTGTAGA
TAACTACGATACGGGAGGGCTTACCATCTGGCCCCAGTGCTGCAATGATACCGCGAGACCCACGCTCACC
GGCTCCAGATTTATCAGCAATAAACCAGCCAGCCGGAAGGGCCGAGCGCAGAAGTGGTCCTGCAACTTTA
TCCGCCTCCATCCAGTCTATTAATTGTTGCCGGGAAGCTAGAGTAAGTAGTTCGCCAGTTAATAGTTTGC
GCAACGTTGTTGCCATTGCTACAGGCATCGTGGTGTCACGCTCGTCGTTTGGTATGGCTTCATTCAGCTC
CGGTTCCCAACGATCAAGGCGAGTTACATGATCCCCCATGTTGTGCAAAAAAGCGGTTAGCTCCTTCGGT
CCTCCGATCGTTGTCAGAAGTAAGTTGGCCGCAGTGTTATCACTCATGGTTATGGCAGCACTGCATAATT
CTCTTACTGTCATGCCATCCGTAAGATGCTTTTCTGTGACTGGTGAGTACTCAACCAAGTCATTCTGAGA
ATAGTGTATGCGGCGACCGAGTTGCTCTTGCCCGGCGTCAATACGGGATAATACCGCGCCACATAGCAGA
ACTTTAAAAGTGCTCATCATTGGAAAACGTTCTTCGGGGCGAAAACTCTCAAGGATCTTACCGCTGTTGA
GATCCAGTTCGATGTAACCCACTCGTGCACCCAACTGATCTTCAGCATCTTTTACTTTCACCAGCGTTTC
TGGGTGAGCAAAAACAGGAAGGCAAAATGCCGCAAAAAAGGGAATAAGGGCGACACGGAAATGTTGAATA
CTCATACTCTTCCTTTTTCAATGACCGCTTTGGAAAAACAAAGACTGTATTTCCTGGAAATTAATGTTTA
TTCAATAAACTGTGTATTCAGCTATATTCACATAGTGGTGAGGCTGAAATGAGGCGGGAAGAGGCGGTTG
GGGCTTAATTATATCAATTTGGGTGGCCCCACAGCGCCTCCAAGGCGCCAGTCCTGTTTTGACAAGTTGC
CTCTGGAAGCCTCTCTTCTTTTTCTCCAGAGTAAGCGGAGGCCAGGGGCCCCCGGCCTCTGCTTAATACT
AAAAAAAAC
